Addgene plasmid #237212: NanoLuc-XIAP Fusion Vector
Depositing lab: Promega Corporation.
Backbone
  Vector backbone: pFN31K Nluc CMV-neo Flexi(R) Vector
  Vector type: Mammalian Expression
Growth in bacteria
  Bacterial resistance: Kanamycin, 50 μg/mL
  Growth temperature: 37°C
  Growth strain: DH5alpha
  Copy number: High Copy
Gene/Insert
  Gene/Insert name: XIAP
  Species: H. sapiens (human)
  Entrez Gene: XIAP (a.k.a. API3, BIRC4, IAP-3, ILP1, MIHA, XLP2, hIAP-3, hIAP3)
  Promoter: CMV
  Tag / fusion protein: NanoLuc (R) (N terminal on backbone)
  Cloning method: Other
How to cite: NanoLuc-XIAP Fusion Vector was a gift from Promega Corporation (Addgene plasmid # 237212 ; http://n2t.net/addgene:237212 ; RRID:Addgene_237212)
