[The description below was written by a language model from this plasmid's Addgene catalogue record and pLannotate feature annotations shown in this document.]
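Description:
NanoLuc-XIAP Fusion Vector is a mammalian expression plasmid of about 6.3 kb built on the pFN31K Nluc CMV-neo Flexi Vector backbone. It encodes human XIAP (X-linked inhibitor of apoptosis, also called BIRC4) fused at its N terminus to NanoLuc luciferase. It replicates in E. coli from a high-copy ColE1/pUC-type origin, and a ColE1 cer site helps resolve multimers so the plasmid is maintained as monomers. Selection relies on a single neo (nptII) gene placed behind tandem SV40 early and EM7 promoters and followed by a synthetic poly(A) signal. The bacterial EM7 promoter gives kanamycin resistance during propagation, while the SV40 promoter can confer G418/neomycin resistance in mammalian cells, which allows stable line selection.

The expression cassette uses the CMV immediate early enhancer and promoter followed by a chimeric β-globin/immunoglobulin intron, an element commonly included to improve transcript processing and expression. A T7 promoter sits just upstream of the coding region and, with a partial T7 terminator downstream, could support in vitro or T7-driven transcription. The human codon-optimised Nluc open reading frame is followed after a short linker by the XIAP coding sequence, and an SV40 polyadenylation signal lies downstream of the cassette. Several small annotated fragments (SET1, large T antigen, M13 ori, bom, tnpA) appear to be backbone remnants or partial matches rather than functional parts.

The record does not state an intended application. N-terminal NanoLuc fusions of this type generally serve as luminescent donors in bioluminescence resonance energy transfer assays, such as measuring target engagement or protein interactions in live cells, or as reporters of fusion protein abundance. XIAP is a caspase inhibitor and E3 ubiquitin ligase.
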