Features (pLannotate 1.2.2; 20 found; start..end, strand, type, name):
    140..517     +  enhancer       CMV enhancer: human cytomegalovirus immediate early enhancer
    519..718     +  promoter       CMV promoter: human cytomegalovirus (CMV) immediate early promoter
    857..989     +  intron         chimeric intron: chimera between introns from human β-globin and immunoglobulin heavy chain genes
   1033..1051    +  promoter       T7 promoter: promoter for bacteriophage T7 RNA polymerase
   1065..1577    +  CDS            Nluc: NanoLuc® luciferase human codon-optimized
   1599..3089    +  CDS            XIAP: XIAP_HUMAN - Also known as API3, BIRC4, IAP3. Experimental evidence at protein level: Swiss-Prot protein existence level 1. Multi-functional protein which regulates not only caspases and apoptosis, but also modulates inflammatory signaling and immunity, copper homeostasis, mitogenic kinase signaling, cell proliferation, as well as cell invasion and metastasis. Acts as a direct caspase inhibitor. Directly bind to the active site pocket of CASP3 and CASP7 and obstructs substrate entry. Inactivates CASP9 by keeping it in a monomeric, inactive state. Acts as an E3 ubiquitin-protein ligase regulati
   3098..3153    +  misc_feature   MCS: pUC18/19 multiple cloning site
   3160..3209    +  CDS            SET1 (fragment): solubility-enhancement tag derived from T7 phage gene 10B
   3217..3236    +  terminator     T7 terminator (fragment): transcription terminator for bacteriophage T7 RNA polymerase
   3258..3379    -  polyA_signal   SV40 poly(A) signal: SV40 polyadenylation signal
   3402..3470    -  CDS            large T antigen (fragment): large T antigen from SV40 (simian virus 40)
   3475..3507    +  rep_origin     M13 ori (fragment): M13 bacteriophage origin of replication; arrow indicates direction of (+) strand synthesis
   3508..3559    -  misc_feature   bom (fragment): basis of mobility region from pBR322
   3624..3981    +  promoter       SV40 promoter: SV40 enhancer and early promoter
   3996..4043    +  promoter       EM7 promoter: synthetic bacterial promoter&nbsp
   4075..4866    +  CDS            neo: KKA2_KLEPN - Also known as kan, nptII. Experimental evidence at protein level: Swiss-Prot protein existence level 1. Resistance to kanamycin, neomycin, paromomycin, ribostamycin, butirosin and gentamicin B. From Klebsiella pneumoniae.
   4933..4981    +  polyA_signal   poly(A) signal: synthetic polyadenylation signal
   5002..5091    -  CDS            tnpA (fragment): TN5P_ECOLX - Also known as tnp. Experimental evidence at protein level: Swiss-Prot protein existence level 1. Mediates transposition of transposon Tn5 by a 'cut and paste' mechanism. First, the monomeric transposase binds the 19 bp inverted DNA repeats flanking the transposon. Then, dimerization of the DNA- bound transposase creates a synaptic DNA complex. After nicking of the first DNA strand, excision of the transposon proceeds through a series of intermediates. The transposase then mediates the insertion of the transposon at a new site by strand transfer. The activity of the wild- type tran
   5220..5808    -  rep_origin     ori: high-copy-number ColE1/pMB1/pBR322/pUC origin of replication
   5924..6207    +  misc_feature   cer region: ColE1-derived recombination site that helps to maintain plasmids as monomers
>Addgene plasmid #237212 | NanoLuc-XIAP Fusion Vector | addgene full sequence | sequence record 476606 | Addgene NGS Result
TCAATATTGGCCATTAGCCATATTATTCATTGGTTATATAGCATAAATCAATATTGGCTATTGGCCATTG
CATACGTTGTATCTATATCATAATATGTACATTTATATTGGCTCATGTCCAATATGACCGCCATGTTGGC
ATTGATTATTGACTAGTTATTAATAGTAATCAATTACGGGGTCATTAGTTCATAGCCCATATATGGAGTT
CCGCGTTACATAACTTACGGTAAATGGCCCGCCTGGCTGACCGCCCAACGACCCCCGCCCATTGACGTCA
ATAATGACGTATGTTCCCATAGTAACGCCAATAGGGACTTTCCATTGACGTCAATGGGTGGAGTATTTAC
GGTAAACTGCCCACTTGGCAGTACATCAAGTGTATCATATGCCAAGTCCGCCCCCTATTGACGTCAATGA
CGGTAAATGGCCCGCCTGGCATTATGCCCAGTACATGACCTTACGGGACTTTCCTACTTGGCAGTACATC
TACGTATTAGTCATCGCTATTACCATGGTGATGCGGTTTTGGCAGTACACCAATGGGCGTGGATAGCGGT
TTGACTCACGGGGATTTCCAAGTCTCCACCCCATTGACGTCAATGGGAGTTTGTTTTGGCACCAAAATCA
ACGGGACTTTCCAAAATGTCGTAATAACCCCGCCCCGTTGACGCAAATGGGCGGTAGGCGTGTACGGTGG
GAGGTCTATATAAGCAGAGCTGGTTTAGTGAACCGTCAGATCACTAGAAGCTTTATTGCGGTAGTTTATC
ACAGTTAAATTGCTAACGCAGTCAGTGCTTCTGACACAACAGTCTCGAACTTAAGCTGCAGAAGTTGGTC
GTGAGGCACTGGGCAGGTAAGTATCAAGGTTACAAGACAGGTTTAAGGAGACCAATAGAAACTGGGCTTG
TCGAGACAGAGAAGACTCTTGCGTTTCTGATAGGCACCTATTGGTCTTACTGACATCCACTTTGCCTTTC
TCTCCACAGGTGTCCACTCCCAGTTCAATTACAGCTCTTAAGGCTAGAGTATTAATACGACTCACTATAG
GGCTAGCGCTCACCATGGTCTTCACACTCGAAGATTTCGTTGGGGACTGGCGACAGACAGCCGGCTACAA
CCTGGACCAAGTCCTTGAACAGGGAGGTGTGTCCAGTTTGTTTCAGAATCTCGGGGTGTCCGTAACTCCG
ATCCAAAGGATTGTCCTGAGCGGTGAAAATGGGCTGAAGATCGACATCCATGTCATCATCCCGTATGAAG
GTCTGAGCGGCGACCAAATGGGCCAGATCGAAAAAATTTTTAAGGTGGTGTACCCTGTGGATGATCATCA
CTTTAAGGTGATCCTGCACTATGGCACACTGGTAATCGACGGGGTTACGCCGAACATGATCGACTATTTC
GGACGGCCGTATGAAGGCATCGCCGTGTTCGACGGCAAAAAGATCACTGTAACAGGGACCCTGTGGAACG
GCAACAAAATTATCGACGAGCGCCTGATCAACCCCGACGGCTCCCTGCTGTTCCGAGTAACCATCAACGG
AGTGACCGGCTGGCGGCTGTGCGAACGCATTCTGGCGGGCTCGAGCGGCGCGATCGCCATGACTTTTAAC
AGTTTTGAAGGATCTAAAACTTGTGTACCTGCAGACATCAATAAGGAAGAAGAATTTGTAGAAGAGTTTA
ATAGATTAAAAACTTTTGCTAATTTTCCAAGTGGTAGTCCTGTTTCAGCATCAACACTGGCACGAGCAGG
GTTTCTTTATACTGGTGAAGGAGATACCGTGCGGTGCTTTAGTTGTCATGCAGCTGTAGATAGATGGCAA
TATGGAGACTCAGCAGTTGGAAGACACAGGAAAGTATCCCCAAATTGCAGATTTATCAACGGCTTTTATC
TTGAAAATAGTGCCACGCAGTCTACAAATTCTGGTATCCAGAATGGTCAGTACAAAGTTGAAAACTATCT
GGGAAGCAGAGATCATTTTGCCTTAGACAGGCCATCTGAGACACATGCAGACTATCTTTTGAGAACTGGG
CAGGTTGTAGATATATCAGACACCATATACCCGAGGAACCCTGCCATGTATAGTGAAGAAGCTAGATTAA
AGTCCTTTCAGAACTGGCCAGACTATGCTCACCTAACCCCAAGAGAGTTAGCAAGTGCTGGACTCTACTA
CACAGGTATTGGTGACCAAGTGCAGTGCTTTTGTTGTGGTGGAAAACTGAAAAATTGGGAACCTTGTGAT
CGTGCCTGGTCAGAACACAGGCGACACTTTCCTAATTGCTTCTTTGTTTTGGGCCGGAATCTTAATATTC
GAAGTGAATCTGATGCTGTGAGTTCTGATAGGAATTTCCCAAATTCAACAAATCTTCCAAGAAATCCATC
CATGGCAGATTATGAAGCACGGATCTTTACTTTTGGGACATGGATATACTCAGTTAACAAGGAGCAGCTT
GCAAGAGCTGGATTTTATGCTTTAGGTGAAGGTGATAAAGTAAAGTGCTTTCACTGTGGAGGAGGGCTAA
CTGATTGGAAGCCCAGTGAAGACCCTTGGGAACAACATGCTAAATGGTATCCAGGGTGCAAATATCTGTT
AGAACAGAAGGGACAAGAATATATAAACAATATTCATTTAACTCATTCACTTGAGGAGTGTCTGGTAAGA
ACTACTGAGAAAACACCATCACTAACTAGAAGAATTGATGATACCATCTTCCAAAATCCTATGGTACAAG
AAGCTATACGAATGGGGTTCAGTTTCAAGGACATTAAGAAAATAATGGAGGAAAAAATTCAGATATCTGG
GAGCAACTATAAATCACTTGAGGTTCTGGTTGCAGATCTAGTGAATGCTCAGAAAGACAGTATGCAAGAT
GAGTCAAGTCAGACTTCATTACAGAAAGAGATTAGTACTGAAGAGCAGCTAAGGCGCCTGCAAGAGGAGA
AGCTTTGCAAAATCTGTATGGATAGAAATATTGCTATCGTTTTTGTTCCTTGTGGACATCTAGTCACTTG
TAAACAATGTGCTGAAGCAGTTGACAAGTGTCCCATGTGCTACACAGTCATTACTTTCAAGCAAAAAATT
TTTATGTCTGTTTAAACGAATTCGGGCTCGGTACCCGGGGATCCTCTAGAGTCGACCTGCAGGCATGCAA
GCTGATCCGGCTGCTAACAAAGCCCGAAAGGAAGCTGAGTTGGCTGCTGCCACCGCTGAGCAATAACTAG
CATAACCCCTTGGGGCGGCCGCTTCGAGCAGACATGATAAGATACATTGATGAGTTTGGACAAACCACAA
CTAGAATGCAGTGAAAAAAATGCTTTATTTGTGAAATTTGTGATGCTATTGCTTTATTTGTAACCATTAT
AAGCTGCAATAAACAAGTTAACAACAACAATTGCATTCATTTTATGTTTCAGGTTCAGGGGGAGATGTGG
GAGGTTTTTTTAAGCAAGTAAAACCTCTACAAATGTGGTAAAATCGAATTTTAACAAAATATTAACGCTT
ACAATTTCCTGATGCGGTATTTTCTCCTTACGCATCTGTGCGGTATTTCACACCGCATACGCGGATCTGC
GCAGCACCATGGCCTGAAATAACCTCTGAAAGAGGAACTTGGTTAGGTACCTTCTGAGGCGGAAAGAACC
AGCTGTGGAATGTGTGTCAGTTAGGGTGTGGAAAGTCCCCAGGCTCCCCAGCAGGCAGAAGTATGCAAAG
CATGCATCTCAATTAGTCAGCAACCAGGTGTGGAAAGTCCCCAGGCTCCCCAGCAGGCAGAAGTATGCAA
AGCATGCATCTCAATTAGTCAGCAACCATAGTCCCGCCCCTAACTCCGCCCATCCCGCCCCTAACTCCGC
CCAGTTCCGCCCATTCTCCGCCCCATGGCTGACTAATTTTTTTTATTTATGCAGAGGCCGAGGCCGCCTC
GGCCTCTGAGCTATTCCAGAAGTAGTGAGGAGGCTTTTTTGGAGGCCTAGGCTTTTGCAAAAAGCTTAAT
TAACTGTTGACAATTAATCATCGGCATAGTATATCGGCATAGTATAATACGACAAGGTGAGGAACTAAAC
CCAGGAGGCAGATCATGATTGAACAAGATGGATTGCACGCAGGTTCTCCGGCCGCTTGGGTGGAGAGGCT
ATTCGGCTATGACTGGGCACAACAGACAATCGGCTGCTCTGATGCCGCCGTGTTCCGGCTGTCAGCGCAG
GGGCGCCCGGTTCTTTTTGTCAAGACCGACCTGTCCGGTGCCCTGAATGAACTGCAGGACGAGGCAGCGC
GGCTATCGTGGCTGGCCACGACGGGCGTTCCTTGCGCAGCTGTGCTCGACGTTGTCACTGAAGCGGGAAG
GGACTGGCTGCTATTGGGCGAAGTGCCGGGGCAGGATCTCCTGTCATCTCACCTTGCTCCTGCCGAGAAA
GTATCCATCATGGCTGATGCAATGCGGCGGCTGCATACGCTTGATCCGGCTACCTGCCCATTCGACCACC
AAGCGAAACATCGCATCGAGCGAGCACGTACTCGGATGGAAGCCGGTCTTGTCGATCAGGATGATCTGGA
CGAAGAGCATCAGGGGCTCGCGCCAGCCGAACTGTTCGCCAGGCTCAAGGCGCGCATGCCCGACGGCGAG
GATCTCGTCGTGACCCATGGCGATGCCTGCTTGCCGAATATCATGGTGGAAAATGGCCGCTTTTCTGGAT
TCATCGACTGTGGCCGGCTGGGTGTGGCGGACCGCTATCAGGACATAGCGTTGGCTACCCGTGATATTGC
TGAAGAGCTTGGCGGCGAATGGGCTGACCGCTTCCTCGTGCTTTACGGTATCGCCGCTCCCGATTCGCAG
CGCATCGCCTTCTATCGCCTTCTTGACGAGTTCTTCTGAGCGGGACTCTGGGGTTCGAAATGACCGACCA
AGCGACGCCCAACCTGCCATCACGATGGCCGCAATAAAATATCTTTATTTTCATTACATCTGTGTGTTGG
TTTTTTGTGTGAATCGATAGCGATAAGGATCCTCTTTGCGCTTGCGTTTTCCCTTGTCCAGATAGCCCAG
TAGCTGACATTCATCCGGGGTCAGCACCGTTTCTGCGGACTGGCTTTCTACCCGGTATCAGCTCACTCAA
AGGCGGTAATACGGTTATCCACAGAATCAGGGGATAACGCAGGAAAGAACATGTGAGCAAAAGGCCAGCA
AAAGGCCAGGAACCGTAAAAAGGCCGCGTTGCTGGCGTTTTTCCATAGGCTCCGCCCCCCTGACGAGCAT
CACAAAAATCGACGCTCAAGTCAGAGGTGGCGAAACCCGACAGGACTATAAAGATACCAGGCGTTTCCCC
CTGGAAGCTCCCTCGTGCGCTCTCCTGTTCCGACCCTGCCGCTTACCGGATACCTGTCCGCCTTTCTCCC
TTCGGGAAGCGTGGCGCTTTCTCATAGCTCACGCTGTAGGTATCTCAGTTCGGTGTAGGTCGTTCGCTCC
AAGCTGGGCTGTGTGCACGAACCCCCCGTTCAGCCCGACCGCTGCGCCTTATCCGGTAACTATCGTCTTG
AGTCCAACCCGGTAAGACACGACTTATCGCCACTGGCAGCAGCCACTGGTAACAGGATTAGCAGAGCGAG
GTATGTAGGCGGTGCTACAGAGTTCTTGAAGTGGTGGCCTAACTACGGCTACACTAGAAGGACAGTATTT
GGTATCTGCGCTCTGCTGAAGCCAGTTACCTTCGGAAAAAGAGTTGGTAGCTCTTGATCCGGCAAACAAA
CCACCGCTGGTAGCGGTGGTTTTTTTGTTTGCAAGCAGCAGATTACGCGCAGAAAAAAAGGATTTCAAGA
AGATCCTTTGATCTTTTCTACGGGGTCTGACGCTCAGTGGAACGAAAACTCACGTTAAGGGATTTTGGTC
ATGAGATTATCAAAAAGGATCTTCACCTAGATCCTTTTATAGTCCGGAAATACAGGAACGCACGCTGGAT
GGCCCTTCGCTGGGATGGTGAAACCATGAAAAATGGCAGCTTCAGTGGATTAAGTGGGGGTAATGTGGCC
TGTACCCTCTGGTTGCATAGGTATTCATACGGTTAAAATTTATCAGGCGCGATTGCGGCAGTTTTTCGGG
TGGTTTGTTGCCATTTTTACCTGTCTGCTGCCGTGATCGCGCTGAACGCGTTTTAGCGGTGCGTACAATT
AAGGGATTATGGTAAATCCACTTACTGTCTGCCCTCGTAGCCATCGAGATAAACCGCAGTACTCCGGCCA
CGATGCGTCCGGCGTAGAGGATCGAGATCT
